>Addgene plasmid #75803 | TTBK1 gRNA (BRDN0001148007) | addgene full sequence | sequence record 184598 | Addgene Assembled Sequence
CCCGGGTGCAAAGATGGATAAAGTTTTAAACAGAGAGGAATCTTTGCAGCTAATGGACCTTCTAGGTCTT
GAAAGGAGTGGGAATTGGCTCCGGTGCCCGTCAGTGGGCAGAGCGCACATCGCCCACAGTCCCCGAGAAG
TTGGGGGGAGGGGTCGGCAATTGATCCGGTGCCTAGAGAAGGTGGCGCGGGGTAAACTGGGAAAGTGATG
TCGTGTACTGGCTCCGCCTTTTTCCCGAGGGTGGGGGAGAACCGTATATAAGTGCAGTAGTCGCCGTGAA
CGTTCTTTTTCGCAACGGGTTTGCCGCCAGAACACAGGTAAGTGCCGTGTGTGGTTCCCGCGGGCCTGGC
CTCTTTACGGGTTATGGCCCTTGCGTGCCTTGAATTACTTCCACCTGGCTGCAGTACGTGATTCTTGATC
CCGAGCTTCGGGTTGGAAGTGGGTGGGAGAGTTCGAGGCCTTGCGCTTAAGGAGCCCCTTCGCCTCGTGC
TTGAGTTGAGGCCTGGCCTGGGCGCTGGGGCCGCCGCGTGCGAATCTGGTGGCACCTTCGCGCCTGTCTC
GCTGCTTTCGATAAGTCTCTAGCCATTTAAAATTTTTGATGACCTGCTGCGACGCTTTTTTTCTGGCAAG
ATAGTCTTGTAAATGCGGGCCAAGATCTGCACACTGGTATTTCGGTTTTTGGGGCCGCGGGCGGCGACGG
GGCCCGTGCGTCCCAGCGCACATGTTCGGCGAGGCGGGGCCTGCGAGCGCGGCCACCGAGAATCGGACGG
GGGTAGTCTCAAGCTGGCCGGCCTGCTCTGGTGCCTGGCCTCGCGCCGCCGTGTATCGCCCCGCCCTGGG
CGGCAAGGCTGGCCCGGTCGGCACCAGTTGCGTGAGCGGAAAGATGGCCGCTTCCCGGCCCTGCTGCAGG
GAGCTCAAAATGGAGGACGCGGCGCTCGGGAGAGCGGGCGGGTGAGTCACCCACACAAAGGAAAAGGGCC
TTTCCGTCCTCAGCCGTCGCTTCATGTGACTCCACGGAGTACCGGGCGCCGTCCAGGCACCTCGATTAGT
TCTCGAGCTTTTGGAGTACGTCGTCTTTAGGTTGGGGGGAGGGGTTTTATGCGATGGAGTTTCCCCACAC
TGAGTGGGTGGAGACTGAAGTTAGGCCAGCTTGGCACTTGATGTAATTCTCCTTGGAATTTGCCCTTTTT
GAGTTTGGATCTTGGTTCATTCTCAAGCCTCAGACAGTGGTTCAAAGTTTTTTTCTTCCATTTCAGGTGT
CGTGACGTACGGCCACCATGACCGAGTACAAGCCCACGGTGCGCCTCGCCACCCGCGACGACGTCCCCAG
GGCCGTACGCACCCTCGCCGCCGCGTTCGCCGACTACCCCGCCACGCGCCACACCGTCGATCCGGACCGC
CACATCGAGCGGGTCACCGAGCTGCAAGAACTCTTCCTCACGCGCGTCGGGCTCGACATCGGCAAGGTGT
GGGTCGCGGACGACGGCGCCGCCGTGGCGGTCTGGACCACGCCGGAGAGCGTCGAAGCGGGGGCGGTGTT
CGCCGAGATCGGCCCGCGCATGGCCGAGTTGAGCGGTTCCCGGCTGGCCGCGCAGCAACAGATGGAAGGC
CTCCTGGCGCCGCACCGGCCCAAGGAGCCCGCGTGGTTCCTGGCCACCGTCGGAGTCTCGCCCGACCACC
AGGGCAAGGGTCTGGGCAGCGCCGTCGTGCTCCCCGGAGTGGAGGCGGCCGAGCGCGCCGGGGTGCCCGC
CTTCCTGGAGACCTCCGCGCCCCGCAACCTCCCCTTCTACGAGCGGCTCGGCTTCACCGTCACCGCCGAC
GTCGAGGTGCCCGAAGGACCGCGCACCTGGTGCATGACCCGCAAGCCCGGTGCCTGAACGCGTTAAGTCG
ACAATCAACCTCTGGATTACAAAATTTGTGAAAGATTGACTGGTATTCTTAACTATGTTGCTCCTTTTAC
GCTATGTGGATACGCTGCTTTAATGCCTTTGTATCATGCTATTGCTTCCCGTATGGCTTTCATTTTCTCC
TCCTTGTATAAATCCTGGTTGCTGTCTCTTTATGAGGAGTTGTGGCCCGTTGTCAGGCAACGTGGCGTGG
TGTGCACTGTGTTTGCTGACGCAACCCCCACTGGTTGGGGCATTGCCACCACCTGTCAGCTCCTTTCCGG
GACTTTCGCTTTCCCCCTCCCTATTGCCACGGCGGAACTCATCGCCGCCTGCCTTGCCCGCTGCTGGACA
GGGGCTCGGCTGTTGGGCACTGACAATTCCGTGGTGTTGTCGGGGAAATCATCGTCCTTTCCTTGGCTGC
TCGCCTGTGTTGCCACCTGGATTCTGCGCGGGACGTCCTTCTGCTACGTCCCTTCGGCCCTCAATCCAGC
GGACCTTCCTTCCCGCGGCCTGCTGCCGGCTCTGCGGCCTCTTCCGCGTCTTCGCCTTCGCCCTCAGACG
AGTCGGATCTCCCTTTGGGCCGCCTCCCCGCGTCGACTTTAAGACCAATGACTTACAAGGCAGCTGTAGA
TCTTAGCCACTTTTTAAAAGAAAAGGGGGGACTGGAAGGGCTAATTCACTCCCAACGAAGACAAGATCTG
CTTTTTGCTTGTACTGGGTCTCTCTGGTTAGACCAGATCTGAGCCTGGGAGCTCTCTGGCTAACTAGGGA
ACCCACTGCTTAAGCCTCAATAAAGCTTGCCTTGAGTGCTTCAAGTAGTGTGTGCCCGTCTGTTGTGTGA
CTCTGGTAACTAGAGATCCCTCAGACCCTTTTAGTCAGTGTGGAAAATCTCTAGCAGTACGTATAGTAGT
TCATGTCATCTTATTATTCAGTATTTATAACTTGCAAAGAAATGAATATCAGAGAGTGAGAGGAACTTGT
TTATTGCAGCTTATAATGGTTACAAATAAAGCAATAGCATCACAAATTTCACAAATAAAGCATTTTTTTC
ACTGCATTCTAGTTGTGGTTTGTCCAAACTCATCAATGTATCTTATCATGTCTGGCTCTAGCTATCCCGC
CCCTAACTCCGCCCATCCCGCCCCTAACTCCGCCCAGTTCCGCCCATTCTCCGCCCCATGGCTGACTAAT
TTTTTTTATTTATGCAGAGGCCGAGGCCGCCTCGGCCTCTGAGCTATTCCAGAAGTAGTGAGGAGGCTTT
TTTGGAGGCCTAGGGACGTACCCAATTCGCCCTATAGTGAGTCGTATTACGCGCGCTCACTGGCCGTCGT
TTTACAACGTCGTGACTGGGAAAACCCTGGCGTTACCCAACTTAATCGCCTTGCAGCACATCCCCCTTTC
GCCAGCTGGCGTAATAGCGAAGAGGCCCGCACCGATCGCCCTTCCCAACAGTTGCGCAGCCTGAATGGCG
AATGGG
[124 nt withheld, positions 3367-3490]
C
[91 nt withheld, positions 3492-3582]
A
[49 nt withheld, positions 3584-3632]
CCTTTGACGTTGGAGTCCACGTTCTTT
[37 nt withheld, positions 3660-3696]
ACCCTATCTCGGTCTATTCTTTTGATTTATAAGGGATTTTGCCGATTTCGGCCTATTGGTTAAAAAATGA
GCTGATTTAACAAAAATTTAACGCGAATTTTAACAAAATATTAACGCTTACAATTTAGGTGGCACTTTTC
GGGGAAATGTGCGCGGAACCCCTATTTGTTTATTTTTCTAAATACATTCAAATATGTATCCGCTCATGAG
ACAATAACCCTGATAAATGCTTCAATAATATTGAAAAAGGAAGAGTATGAGTATTCAACATTTCCGTGTC
GCCCTTATTCCCTTTTTTGCGGCATTTTGCCTTCCTGTTTTTGCTCACCCAGAAACGCTGGTGAAAGTAA
AAGATGCTGAAGATCAGTTGGGTGCACGAGTGGGTTACATCGAACTGGATCTCAACAGCGGTAAGATCCT
TGAGAGTTTTCGCCCCGAAGAACGTTTTCCAATGATGAGCACTTTTAAAGTTCTGCTATGTGGCGCGGTA
TTATCCCGTATTGACGCCGGGCAAGAGCAACTCGGTCGCCGCATACACTATTCTCAGAATGACTTGGTTG
AGTACTCACCAGTCACAGAAAAGCATCTTACGGATGGCATGACAGTAAGAGAATTATGCAGTGCTGCCAT
AACCATGAGTGATAACACTGCGGCCAACTTACTTCTGACAACGATCGGAGGACCGAAGGAGCTAACCGCT
TTTTTGCACAACATGGGGGATCATGTAACTCGCCTTGATCGTTGGGAACCGGAGCTGAATGAAGCCATAC
CAAACGACGAGCGTGACACCACGATGCCTGTAGCAATGGCAACAACGTTGCGCAAACTATTAACTGGCGA
ACTACTTACTCTAGCTTCCCGGCAACAATTAATAGACTGGATGGAGGCGGATAAAGTTGCAGGACCACTT
CTGCGCTCGGCCCTTCCGGCTGGCTGGTTTATTGCTGATAAATCTGGAGCCGGTGAGCGTGGGTCTCGCG
GTATCATTGCAGCACTGGGGCCAGATGGTAAGCCCTCCCGTATCGTAGTTATCTACACGACGGGGAGTCA
GGCAACTATGGATGAACGAAATAGACAGATCGCTGAGATAGGTGCCTCACTGATTAAGCATTGGTAACTG
TCAGACCAAGTTTACTCATATATACTTTAGATTGATTTAAAACTTCATTTTTAATTTAAAAGGATCTAGG
TGAAGATCCTTTTTGATAATCTCATGACCAAAATCCCTTAACGTGAGTTTTCGTTCCACTGAGCGTCAGA
CCCCGTAGAAAAGATCAAAGGATCTTCTTGAGATCCTTTTTTTCTGCGCGTAATCTGCTGCTTGCAAACA
AAAAAACCACCGCTACCAGCGGTGGTTTGTTTGCCGGATCAAGAGCTACCAACTCTTTTTCCGAAGGTAA
CTGGCTTCAGCAGAGCGCAGATACCAAATACTGTTCTTCTAGTGTAGCCGTAGTTAGGCCACCACTTCAA
GAACTCTGTAGCACCGCCTACATACCTCGCTCTGCTAATCCTGTTACCAGTGGCTGCTGCCAGTGGCGAT
AAGTCGTGTCTTACCGGGTTGGACTCAAGACGATAGTTACCGGATAAGGCGCAGCGGTCGGGCTGAACGG
GGGGTTCGTGCACACAGCCCAGCTTGGAGCGAACGACCTACACCGAACTGAGATACCTACAGCGTGAGCT
ATGAGAAAGCGCCACGCTTCCCGAAGGGAGAAAGGCGGACAGGTATCCGGTAAGCGGCAGGGTCGGAACA
GGAGAGCGCACGAGGGAGCTTCCAGGGGGAAACGCCTGGTATCTTTATAGTCCTGTCGGGTTTCGCCACC
TCTGACTTGAGCGTCGATTTTTGTGATGCTCGTCAGGGGGGCGGAGCCTATGGAAAAACGCCAGCAACGC
GGCCTTTTTACGGTTCCTGGCCTTTTGCTGGCCTTTTGCTCACATGTTCTTTCCTGCGTTATCCCCTGAT
TCTGTGGATAACCGTATTACCGCCTTTGAGTGAGCTGATACCGCTCGCCGCAGCCGAACGACCGAGCGCA
GCGAGTCAGTGAGCGAGGAAGCGGAAGAGCGCCCAATACGCAAACCGCCTCTCCCCGCGCGTTGGCCGAT
TCATTAATGCAGCTGGCACGACAGGTTTCCCGACTGGAAAGCGGGCAGTGAGCGCAACGCAATTAATGTG
AGTTAGCTCACTCATTAGGCACCCCAGGCTTTACACTTTATGCTTCCGGCTCGTATGTTGTGTGGAATTG
TGAGCGGATAACAATTTCACACAGGAAACAGCTATGACCATGATTACGCCAAGCGCGCAATTAACCCTCA
CTAAAGGGAACAAAAGCTGGAGCTGCAAGCTTAATGTAGTCTTATGCAATACTCTTGTAGTCTTGCAACA
TGGTAACGATGAGTTAGCAACATGCCTTACAAGGAGAGAAAAAGCACCGTGCATGCCGATTGGTGGAAGT
AAGGTGGTACGATCGTGCCTTATTAGGAAGGCAACAGACGGGTCTGACATGGATTGGACGAACCACTGAA
TTGCCGCATTGCAGAGATATTGTATTTAAGTGCCTAGCTCGATACATAAACGGGTCTCTCTGGTTAGACC
AGATCTGAGCCTGGGAGCTCTCTGGCTAACTAGGGAACCCACTGCTTAAGCCTCAATAAAGCTTGCCTTG
AGTGCTTCAAGTAGTGTGTGCCCGTCTGTTGTGTGACTCTGGTAACTAGAGATCCCTCAGACCCTTTTAG
TCAGTGTGGAAAATCTCTAGCAGTGGCGCCCGAACAGGGACTTGAAAGCGAAAGGGAAACCAGAGGAGCT
CTCTCGACGCAGGACTCGGCTTGCTGAAGCGCGCACGGCAAGAGGCGAGGGGCGGCGACTGGTGAGTACG
CCAAAAATTTTGACTAGCGGAGGCTAGAAGGAGAGAGATGGGTGCGAGAGCGTCAGTATTAAGCGGGGGA
GAATTAGATCGCGATGGGAAAAAATTCGGTTAAGGCCAGGGGGAAAGAAAAAATATAAATTAAAACATAT
AGTATGGGCAAGCAGGGAGCTAGAACGATTCGCAGTTAATCCTGGCCTGTTAGAAACATCAGAAGGCTGT
AGACAAATACTGGGACAGCTACAACCATCCCTTCAGACAGGATCAGAAGAACTTAGATCATTATATAATA
CAGTAGCAACCCTCTATTGTGTGCATCAAAGGATAGAGATAAAAGACACCAAGGAAGCTTTAGACAAGAT
AGAGGAAGAGCAAAACAAAAGTAAGACCACCGCACAGCAAGCGGCCGCTGATCTTCAGACCTGGAGGAGG
AGATATGAGGGACAATTGGAGAAGTGAATTATATAAATATAAAGTAGTAAAAATTGAACCATTAGGAGTA
GCACCCACCAAGGCAAAGAGAAGAGTGGTGCAGAGAGAAAAAAGAGCAGTGGGAATAGGAGCTTTGTTCC
TTGGGTTCTTGGGAGCAGCAGGAAGCACTATGGGCGCAGCGTCAATGACGCTGACGGTACAGGCCAGACA
ATTATTGTCTGGTATAGTGCAGCAGCAGAACAATTTGCTGAGGGCTATTGAGGCGCAACAGCATCTGTTG
CAACTCACAGTCTGGGGCATCAAGCAGCTCCAGGCAAGAATCCTGGCTGTGGAAAGATACCTAAAGGATC
AACAGCTCCTGGGGATTTGGGGTTGCTCTGGAAAACTCATTTGCACCACTGCTGTGCCTTGGAATGCTAG
TTGGAGTAATAAATCTCTGGAACAGATTTGGAATCACACGACCTGGATGGAGTGGGACAGAGAAATTAAC
AATTACACAAGCTTAATACACTCCTTAATTGAAGAATCGCAAAACCAGCAAGAAAAGAATGAACAAGAAT
TATTGGAATTAGATAAATGGGCAAGTTTGTGGAATTGGTTTAACATAACAAATTGGCTGTGGTATATAAA
ATTATTCATAATGATAGTAGGAGGCTTGGTAGGTTTAAGAATAGTTTTTGCTGTACTTTCTATAGTGAAT
AGAGTTAGGCAGGGATATTCACCATTATCGTTTCAGACCCACCTCCCAACCCCGAGGGGACCCAGAGAGG
GCCTATTTCCCATGATTCCTTCATATTTGCATATACGATACAAGGCTGTTAGAGAGATAATTAGAATTAA
TTTGACTGTAAACACAAAGATATTAGTACAAAATACGTGACGTAGAAAGTAATAATTTCTTGGGTAGTTT
GCAGTTTTAAAATTATGTTTTAAAATGGACTATCATATGCTTACCGTAACTTGAAAGTATTTCGATTTCT
TGGCTTTATATATCTTGTGGAAAGGACGAAACACCGAGAGTGGGTCATCATCGACAGTTTTAGAGCTAGA
AATAGCAAGTTAAAATAAGGCTAGTCCGTTATCAACTTGAAAAAGTGGCACCGAGTCGGTGCTTTTTTAA
GCTTGGCGTAACTAGATCTTGAGACAAATGGCAGTATTCATCCACAATTTTAAAAGAAAAGGGGGGATTG
GGGGGTACAGTGCAGGGGAAAGAATAGTAGACATAATAGCAACAGACATACAAACTAAAGAATTACAAAA
ACAAATTACAAAAATTCAAAATTTTCGGGTTTATTACAGGGACAGCAGAGATCCACTTTGGCGCCGGCTC
GAGGGGG
Features (pLannotate 1.2.2; 29 found; start..end, strand, type, name):
     14..80      +  CDS            small t antigen (fragment): SV40 (simian virus 40) small t antigen
    106..317     +  promoter       EF-1α core promoter: core promoter for human elongation factor EF-1α
    318..1256    +  intron         EF-1α intron A: intron upstream of the start codon of human EF-1α
   1278..1877    +  CDS            PuroR (fragment): puromycin N-acetyltransferase; pac from Streptomyces; confers resistance to puromycin
   1893..2481    +  misc_feature   WPRE: woodchuck hepatitis virus posttranscriptional regulatory element
   2532..2551    +  misc_feature   cPPT/CTS (fragment): central polypurine tract and central termination sequence of HIV-1
   2553..2786    +  LTR            3' LTR (ΔU3): self-inactivating 3' long terminal repeat (LTR) from HIV-1
   2864..2985    +  polyA_signal   SV40 poly(A) signal: SV40 polyadenylation signal
   3025..3160    +  rep_origin     SV40 ori: SV40 origin of replication
   3181..3199    -  promoter       T7 promoter: promoter for bacteriophage T7 RNA polymerase
   3207..3362    +  CDS            lacZα (fragment): LacZα fragment of β-galactosidase; lacZ fragment
   3367..3795    +  rep_origin     f1 ori (sequence partly withheld): f1 bacteriophage origin of replication; arrow indicates direction of (+) strand synthesis
   3848..3952    +  promoter       AmpR promoter: bla
   3953..4813    +  CDS            AmpR: β-lactamase; bla; confers resistance to ampicillin, carbenicillin, and related antibiotics
   4984..5572    +  rep_origin     ori: high-copy-number ColE1/pMB1/pBR322/pUC origin of replication
   5755..5847    +  CDS            lacI (fragment): lac repressor; lacI; The lac repressor binds to the lac operator to inhibit transcription in E. coli. This inhibition can be relieved by adding lactose or isopropyl-β-D-thiogalactopyranoside (IPTG).
   5860..5881    +  protein_bind   CAP binding site: CAP binding activates transcription in the presence of cAMP. E. coli catabolite activator protein
   5896..5926    +  promoter       lac promoter: promoter for the E. coli lac operon
   5934..5950    +  protein_bind   lac operator: The lac repressor binds to the lac operator to inhibit transcription in E. coli. This inhibition can be relieved by adding lactose or isopropyl-β-D-thiogalactopyranoside (IPTG). lac repressor encoded by lacI
   5995..6013    +  promoter       T3 promoter: promoter for bacteriophage T3 RNA polymerase
   6041..6267    +  promoter       RSV promoter: Rous sarcoma virus enhancer/promoter
   6268..6448    +  LTR            5' LTR (truncated): truncated 5' long terminal repeat (LTR) from HIV-1
   6495..6620    +  misc_feature   HIV-1 Ψ: packaging signal of human immunodeficiency virus type 1
   6604..6967    +  CDS            HIV-1 gag (fragment): gag protein from human immunodeficiency virus 1; gag
   7113..7346    +  misc_feature   RRE: The Rev response element (RRE) of HIV-1 allows for Rev-dependent mRNA export from the nucleus to the cytoplasm.
   7723..7749    +  CDS            Rev (fragment): human immunodeficiency virus 1 (HIV-1) Rev protein; rev; enhances nuclear export of unspliced and incompletely spliced viral mRNAs
   7753..7993    +  promoter       U6 promoter: RNA polymerase III promoter for human U6 snRNA
   8023..8098    +  misc_RNA       gRNA scaffold: guide RNA scaffold for the Streptococcus pyogenes CRISPR/Cas9 system
   8154..8271    +  misc_feature   cPPT/CTS: central polypurine tract and central termination sequence of HIV-1
