[The description below was written by a language model from this plasmid's Addgene catalogue record and pLannotate feature annotations shown in this document.]
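Description:
TTBK1 gRNA (BRDN0001148007) is a third-generation lentiviral guide RNA plasmid built on the lentiGuide-Puro backbone and designed to target human TTBK1 (tau tubulin kinase 1) for CRISPR/Cas9 editing in mammalian cells. The assembled sequence is 8,323 nt. In bacteria it is maintained through a high-copy ColE1/pUC-type origin and selected with ampicillin via the β-lactamase gene. An f1 origin, an SV40 origin and remnants of lac, T7 and T3 elements are also annotated as backbone carry-over.

The lentiviral transfer cassette begins with an RSV promoter fused to a truncated HIV-1 5' LTR, which makes genomic RNA production Tat-independent. This is followed by the Ψ packaging signal with a partial gag sequence and the Rev response element for Rev-dependent nuclear export. Within the proviral region, a human U6 RNA polymerase III promoter drives the TTBK1-specific spacer joined to the Streptococcus pyogenes guide RNA scaffold, and a cPPT/CTS follows it to aid nuclear import. Downstream, the EF-1α core promoter with its intron A expresses puromycin N-acetyltransferase, which allows selection of transduced cells. A WPRE enhances transcript expression, and the cassette ends in a self-inactivating ΔU3 3' LTR followed by an SV40 polyadenylation signal.

The plasmid does not encode Cas9, so it must be used with a separate Cas9 vector such as lentiCas9-Blast or in cells that already express Cas9. The guide was designed against the TTBK1 reference transcript and belongs to a human kinome gRNA collection. It is typically used for knockout of TTBK1, either alone or in loss-of-function screens.
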