Addgene plasmid #75803: TTBK1 gRNA (BRDN0001148007)
Purpose: 3rd generation lentiviral gRNA plasmid targeting human TTBK1
Depositing lab: John Doench & David Root. Depositing organization: Broad Institute. Publication: Optimized sgRNA design to maximize activity and minimize off-target effects of CRISPR-Cas9. Doench JG, Fusi N, Sullender M, Hegde M, Vaimberg EW, Donovan KF, Smith I, Tothova Z, Wilen C, Orchard R, Virgin HW, Listgarten J, Root DE. Nat Biotechnol. 2016 Jan 18. doi: 10.1038/nbt.3437. PubMed 26780180.
Backbone
  Vector backbone: lentiGuide-Puro
  Backbone manufacturer: Zhang Lab (Addgene plasmid # 52963)
  Vector type: Mammalian Expression, Lentiviral, CRISPR
  Selectable markers: Puromycin
Growth in bacteria
  Bacterial resistance: Ampicillin, 100 μg/mL
  Growth temperature: 37°C
  Growth strain: DH5alpha
  Copy number: High Copy
Gene/Insert
  Gene/Insert name: TTBK1 (alt names: TTBK1; NM_032538.1)
  gRNA/shRNA sequence: AGAGTGGGTCATCATCGACA
  Species: H. sapiens (human)
  Entrez Gene: TTBK1 (a.k.a. BDTK, KIAA1855, RP3-330M21.4)
  Promoter: hU6
  Cloning method: Unknown
  Sequencing primers: 5′ U6-F; 3′ pS2-R
Terms and licenses: Academic/Nonprofit Terms; Industry Terms: Not Available to Industry
Depositor comments: The gRNA was designed to target the following Genbank reference sequence(s): NM_032538.1. Note that this plasmid does NOT contain Cas9. It should be used in conjunction with lentiCas9-Blast (Addgene #52962) or otherwise with cell lines already expressing Cas9. Browse the full kinome gRNA library at http://www.addgene.org/pooled-library/broadgpp-human-kinome/ or visit http://www.broadinstitute.org/rnai/public/ for detailed protocols and information.
How to cite: TTBK1 gRNA (BRDN0001148007) was a gift from John Doench & David Root (Addgene plasmid # 75803 ; http://n2t.net/addgene:75803 ; RRID:Addgene_75803)
