>Addgene plasmid #75803 | TTBK1 gRNA (BRDN0001148007) | depositor partial sequence | sequence record 143263 | Target Sequence
AGAGTGGGTCATCATCGACA
