>Addgene plasmid #75803 | TTBK1 gRNA (BRDN0001148007) | addgene partial sequence | sequence record 184597 | hU6-F
CGTGACGTAGAAAGTAATAATTTCTTGGGTAGTTTGCAGTTTTAAAATTATGTTTTAAAATGGACTATCA
TATGCTTACCGTAACTTGAAAGTATTTCGATTTCTTGGCTTTATATATCTTGTGGAAAGGACGAAACACC
GAGAGTGGGTCATCATCGACAGTTTTAGAGCTAGAAATAGCAAGTTAAAATAAGGCTAGTCCGTTATCAA
CTTGAAAAAGTGGCACCGAGTCGGTGCTTTTTTAAGCTTGGCGTAACTAGATCTTGAGACAAATGGCAGT
ATTCATCCACAATTTTAAAAGAAAAGGGGGGATTGGGGGGTACAGTGCAGGGGAAAGAATAGTAGACATA
ATAGCAACAGACATACAAACTAAAGAATTACAAAAACAAATTACAAAAATTCAAAATTTTCGGGTTTATT
ACAGGGACAGCAGAGATCCACTTTGGCGCCGGCTCGAGGGGGCCCGGGTGCAAAGATGGATAAAGTTTTA
AACAGAGAGGAATCTTTGCAGCTAATGGACCTTCTAGGTCTTGAAAGGAGTGGGAATTGGCTCCGGTGCC
CGTCAGTGGG
